Addgene plasmid #92018: p5A1-Ti
Purpose: Expresses TALE targeted to lac operator with 3 TEV cut sites in its repeat domain, anhydrotetracycline inducible catalytically inactive TEV protease
Depositing lab: Brian Pfleger. Depositing organization: University of Wisconsin, Madison. Publication: A transcription activator-like effector (TALE) induction system mediated by proteolysis. Copeland MF, Politz MC, Johnson CB, Markley AL, Pfleger BF. Nat Chem Biol. 2016 Apr;12(4):254-60. doi: 10.1038/nchembio.2021. Epub 2016 Feb 8. PubMed 26854666.
Backbone
  Vector backbone: pBT-2
  Total vector size (bp): 6765
  Modifications to backbone: Encodes tetR.
  Vector type: TALEN
Growth in bacteria
  Bacterial resistance: Kanamycin, 50 μg/mL
  Growth temperature: 37°C
  Growth strain: DH5alpha
  Copy number: Low Copy
Gene/Insert 1
  Gene/Insert name: TALE targeting lac operator with 3 TEV cleavage sites
  Insert size (bp): 2598
  Tag / fusion protein: FLAG tag (C terminal on insert); 6x His Tag (N terminal on insert)
Gene/Insert 2
  Gene/Insert name: Catalytically Inactive TEV Protease
  Insert size (bp): 750
  Mutation: S219V, C151A
  Tag / fusion protein: 7x His Tag (N terminal on insert); 5x Arginine Tag (C terminal on insert)
Terms and licenses: Academic/Nonprofit Terms; Industry Terms: Not Available to Industry
Depositor comments: TEV protease induction will result in a growth defect if the culture is not outgrown to a suitable density prior to addition of anhydrotetracycline.
How to cite: p5A1-Ti was a gift from Brian Pfleger (Addgene plasmid # 92018 ; http://n2t.net/addgene:92018 ; RRID:Addgene_92018)
