[The description below was written by a language model from this plasmid's Addgene catalogue record and pLannotate feature annotations shown in this document.]
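Description:
p5A1-Ti is a low-copy bacterial expression plasmid of about 6.8 kb built on the pBT-2 backbone. It replicates through the broad-host-range pBBR1 origin together with its Rep protein and is selected with kanamycin via an aph(3')-Ia cassette that the annotation places downstream of a cat promoter fragment. Two sequence records, one from the depositor and one from repository sequencing, differ by only two nucleotides and in their start point. They show essentially the same feature order.

The plasmid carries two expression units that together form a proteolysis-based regulatory system. The first encodes a TALE designed to bind the lac operator, flanked by AvrBs3-derived N- and C-terminal regions, with an N-terminal 6xHis tag and a C-terminal FLAG tag. It lies downstream of a fragment of the J23119 promoter, a constitutive synthetic promoter, and ends at the tonB terminator. The record states that three TEV protease cleavage sites are embedded in its repeat domain, although the automated annotation picks out only one.

The second unit places TEV protease under the Tn10 tetR/tetA promoter region, with a divergently encoded TetR, so that expression is induced by anhydrotetracycline. This copy has an N-terminal 7xHis tag and a C-terminal five-arginine tag. It carries S219V, a substitution known to reduce autolysis, and C151A, which removes the catalytic cysteine. Because the protease is inactive, induction should leave the TALE intact and still bound to its operator. This suggests the construct serves as a negative control for the system in which active protease cleaves the TALE and relieves repression, though the record does not state that role explicitly.
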