Features (pLannotate 1.2.2; 16 found; start..end, strand, type, name):
      3..816     -  CDS            KanR (fragment): aminoglycoside phosphotransferase; aph(3')-Ia; confers resistance to kanamycin in bacteria or G418 (Geneticin®) in eukaryotes
    817..911     -  promoter       cat promoter (fragment): promoter of the E. coli cat gene encoding chloramphenicol acetyltransferase
    913..1575    -  CDS            pBBR1 Rep: replication protein for the broad-host-range plasmid pBBR1 from Bordetella bronchiseptica
   1576..2238    -  rep_origin     pBBR1 oriV (fragment): replication origin of the broad-host-range plasmid pBBR1 from Bordetella bronchiseptica; requires the pBBR1 Rep protein for replication
   2258..2304    -  terminator     rrnB T1 terminator: transcription terminator T1 from the E. coli rrnB gene
   2349..2972    -  CDS            TetR: tetracycline repressor TetR; tetR from transposon Tn10; TetR binds to the tetracycline operator tetO to inhibit transcription. This inhibition can be relieved by adding tetracycline or doxycycline.
   2991..3046    +  promoter       tetR/tetA promoters: tetR; overlapping promoters for bacterial tetR and tetA
   3090..3109    +  CDS            capTEV™ (fragment): composite tag for in vivo biotinylation, TEV protease cleavage, and 6xHis tagging
   3108..3815    +  CDS            TEV protease: tobacco etch virus protease (Kapust et al., 2001)
   3834..3896    -  rep_origin     pBBR1 oriV (fragment): replication origin of the broad-host-range plasmid pBBR1 from Bordetella bronchiseptica; requires the pBBR1 Rep protein for replication
   3902..3938    +  terminator     soxR terminator: bidirectional E. coli soxR transcription terminator
   3989..4010    +  misc_feature   BioBrick prefix: BioBrick prefix for parts that do not start with "ATG"
   4011..4035    +  promoter       J23119(SpeI) promoter (fragment): bacterial promoter (Registry of Standard Biological Parts BBa J23119) modified to end with an SpeI site
   4107..4616    +  CDS            avrBs3 (fragment): AVRB3_XANEU - Experimental evidence at protein level: Swiss-Prot protein existence level 1. Avirulence protein. Acts as a transcription factor in C.annuum plants. In susceptible plants lacking the Bs3 resistance gene induces expression of a number of genes, including genes homologous to a family of auxin-induced genes, alpha-expansin genes, pectate lyase, anthocyanidin glucoside rhamnosyl transferase and at least one transcription factor, UPA20. Their expression leads to plant hypertrophy in mesophyll cells, probably mainly mediated by UPA20 (PubMed:17962565). In resistant plants induces the h
   4923..4939    +  CDS            TEV site (fragment): tobacco etch virus (TEV) protease recognition and cleavage site
   6718..6749    +  terminator     tonB terminator: bidirectional E. coli tonB-P14 transcription terminator
>Addgene plasmid #92018 | p5A1-Ti | depositor full sequence | sequence record 176809 | p5A1-Ti sequence 6765 bps
TCAGAAAAACTCATCGAGCATCAAGTGAAACTGCAATTTATTCATATCAGGATTATCAATACCATATTTT
TGAAAAAGCCGTTTCTGTAATGAAGGAGAAAACTCACCGAGGCAGTTCCATAGGATGGCAAGATCCTGGT
ATCGGTCTGCGATTCCGACTCGTCCAACATCAATACAACCTATTAATTTCCCCTCGTCAAAAATAAGGTT
ATCAAGTGAGAAATCACCATGAGTGACGACTGAATCCGGTGAGAATGGCAAAAGCTTATGCATTTCTTTC
CAGACTTGTTCAACAGGCCAGCCATTACGCTCGTCATCAAAATCACTCGCACCAACCAAACCGTTATTCA
TTCGTGATTGCGCCTGAGCGAGACGAAATACGCGATCGCCGTTAAAAGGACAATTACAAACAGGAATCGA
ATGCAACCGGCGCAGGAACACTGCCAGCGCATCAACAATATTTTCACCTGAATCAGGATATTCTTCTAAT
ACCTGGAATGCTGTTTTCCCTGGGATCGCAGTGGTGAGTAACCATGCATCATCAGGAGTACGGATAAAAT
GCTTGATGGTCGGAAGAGGCATAAATTCCGTCAGCCAGTTTAGCCTGACCATCTCATCTGTAACATCATT
GGCAACGCTACCTTTGCCATGTTTCAGAAACAACTCTGGCGCATCGGGCTTCCCATACAATCGATAGATT
GTCGCACCTGATTGCCCGACATTATCGCGAGCCCATTTATACCCATATAAATCAGCATCCATGTTGGAAT
TTAATCGCGGCCTCGAGCAAGACGTTTCCCGTTGAATATGGCTCATTTTAGCTTCCTTAGCTCCTGAAAA
TCTCGATAACTCAAAAAATACGCCCGGTAGTGATCTTATTTCATTATGGTGAAAGTTGGAACCTCTTACG
TACTACCGGCGCGGCAGCGTGACCCGTGTCGGCGGCTCCAACGGCTCGCCATCGTCCAGAAAACACGGCT
CATCGGGCATCGGCAGGCGCTGCTGCCCGCGCCGTTCCCATTCCTCCGTTTCGGTCAAGGCTGGCAGGTC
TGGTTCCATGCCCGGAATGCCGGGCTGGCTGGGCGGCTCCTCGCCGGGGCCGGTCGGTAGTTGCTGCTCG
CCCGGATACAGGGTCGGGATGCGGCGCAGGTCGCCATGCCCCAACAGCGATTCGTCCTGGTCGTCGTGAT
CAACCACCACGGCGGCACTGAACACCGACAGGCGCAACTGGTCGCGGGGCTGGCCCCACGCCACGCGGTC
ATTGACCACGTAGGCCGACACGGTGCCGGGGCCGTTGAGCTTCACGACGGAGATCCAGCGCTCGGCCACC
AAGTCCTTGACTGCGTATTGGACCGTCCGCAAAGAACGTCCGATGAGCTTGGAAAGTGTCTTCTGGCTGA
CCACCACGGCGTTCTGGTGGCCCATCTGCGCCACGAGGTGATGCAGCAGCATTGCCGCCGTGGGTTTCCT
CGCAATAAGCCCGGCCCACGCCTCATGCGCTTTGCGTTCCGTTTGCACCCAGTGACCGGGCTTGTTCTTG
GCTTGAATGCCGATTTCTCTGGACTGCGTGGCCATGCTTATCTCCATGCGGTAGGGTGCCGCACGGTTGC
GGCACCATGCGCAATCAGCTGCAACTTTTCGGCAGCGCGACAACAATTATGCGTTGCGTAAAAGTGGCAG
TCAATTACAGATTTTCTTTAACCTACGCAATGAGCTATTGCGGGGGGTGCCGCAATGAGCTGTTGCGTAC
CCCCCTTTTTTAAGTTGTTGATTTTTAAGTCTTTCGCATTTCGCCCTATATCTAGTTCTTTGGTGCCCAA
AGAAGGGCACCCCTGCGGGGTTCCCCCACGCCTTCGGCGCGGCTCCCCCTCCGGCAAAAAGTGGCCCCTC
CGGGGCTTGTTGATCGACTGCGCGGCCTTCGGCCTTGCCCAAGGTGGCGCTGCCCCCTTGGAACCCCCGC
ACTCGCCGCCGTGAGGCTCGGGGGGCAGGCGGGCGGGCTTCGCCTTCGACTGCCCCCACTCGCATAGGCT
TGGGTCGTTCCAGGCGCGTCAAGGCCAAGCCGCTGCGCGGTCGCTGCGCGAGCCTTGACCCGCCTTCCAC
TTGGTGTCCAACCGGCAAGCGAAGCGCGCAGGCCGCAGGCCGGAGGCTTTTCCCCAGAGAAAATTAAAAA
AATTGATGGGGCAAGGCCGCAGGCCGCGCAGTTGGAGCCGGTGGGTATGTGGTCGAAGGCTGGGTAGCGT
TCACCGACAAACAACAGATAAAACGAAAGGCCCAGTCTTTCGACTGAGCCTTTCGTTTTATTTGATGCCT
GGCTCTAGTAGTGATCTACACTAGCACTATCAGTGTTATTAAGACCCACTTTCACATTTAAGTTGTTTTT
CTAATCCGCATATGATCAATTCAAGGCCGAATAAGAAGGCTGGCTCTGCACCTTGGTGATCAAATAATTC
GATAGCTTGTCGTAATAATGGCGGCATACTATCAGTAGTAGGTGTTTCCCTTTCTTCTTTAGCGACTTGA
TGCTCTTGATCTTCCAATACGCAACCTAAAGTAAAATGCCCCACAGCGCTGAGTGCATATAATGCATTCT
CTAGTGAAAAACCTTGTTGGCATAAAAAGGCTAATTGATTTTCGAGAGTTTCATACTGTTTTTCTGTAGG
CCGTGTACCTAAATGTACTTTTGCTCCATCGCGATGACTTAGTAAAGCACATCTAAAACTTTTAGCGTTA
TTACGTAAAAAATCTTGCCAGCTTTCCCCTTCTAAAGGGCAAAAGTGAGTATGGTGCCTATCTAACATCT
CAATGGCTAAGGCGTCGAGCAAAGCCCGCTTATTTTTTACATGCCAATACAATGTAGGCTGCTCTACACC
TAGCTTCTGGGCGAGTTTACGGGTTGTTAAACCTTCGATTCCGACCTCATTAAGCAGCTCTAATGCGCTG
TTAATCACTTTACTTTTATCTAATCTAGACATCATTAATTCCTAATTTTTGTTGACACTCTATCGTTGAT
AGAGTTATTTTACCACTCCCTATCAGTGATAGAGAAAAGAATTCAAAAGATCTTTTAAGAAGGAGATATA
CATATGCATCATCATCATCATCATCATGGAGAAAGCTTGTTTAAGGGGCCGCGTGATTACAACCCGATAT
CGAGCACCATTTGTCATTTGACGAATGAATCTGATGGGCACACAACATCGTTGTATGGTATTGGATTTGG
TCCCTTCATCATTACAAACAAGCACTTGTTTAGAAGAAATAATGGAACACTGTTGGTCCAATCACTACAT
GGTGTATTCAAGGTCAAGAACACCACGACTTTGCAACAACACCTCATTGATGGGAGGGACATGATAATTA
TTCGCATGCCTAAGGATTTCCCACCATTTCCTCAAAAGCTGAAATTTAGAGAGCCACAAAGGGAAGAGCG
CATATGTCTTGTGACAACCAACTTCCAAACTAAGAGCATGTCTAGCATGGTGTCAGACACTAGTTGCACA
TTCCCTTCATCTGATGGCATATTCTGGAAGCATTGGATTCAAACCAAGGATGGGCAGGCGGGCAGTCCAT
TAGTATCAACTAGAGATGGGTTCATTGTTGGTATACACTCAGCATCGAATTTCACCAACACAAACAATTA
TTTCACAAGCGTGCCGAAAAACTTCATGGAATTGTTGACAAATCAGGAGGCGCAGCAGTGGGTTAGTGGT
TGGCGATTAAATGCTGACTCAGTATTGTGGGGGGGCCATAAAGTTTTCATGGTGAAACCTGAAGAGCCTT
TTCAGCCAGTTAAGGAAGCGACTCAACTCATGAATCGTCGTCGCCGTCGCTAAGTCCATCAGCTTGTCCA
GCAGGGTTGTCCACGGGCCGAGCGAAGCGAGCCAGCCGGTGGCCGCGGAACAAAACTAAAGCGCCACAAG
GGCGCTTTAGTTTGTTTTCAGTCCAGTTACGCTGGAGTCTGAGGCTCGTCCTGAATGATATCAAGCTTGA
ATTCGCGGCCGCTTCTAGAGTTGACAGCTAGCTCAGTCCTAGGTACTGTGCTAGCTACTAGATATCGCTC
AATACTGACCAAGGAGGTATCTACAATGCATCACCATCATCACCATGTTGATCTGCGTACCCTGGGTTAT
AGCCAGCAGCAGCAAGAAAAAATCAAACCGAAAGTTCGTAGCACCGTTGCACAGCATCATGAAGCACTGG
TTGGTCATGGTTTTACCCATGCACATATTGTTGCACTGAGCCAGCATCCGGCAGCACTGGGCACCGTTGC
AGTTAAATATCAGGATATGATTGCAGCACTGCCGGAAGCAACCCATGAAGCAATTGTTGGTGTTGGTAAA
CAGTGGTCAGGTGCACGTGCCCTGGAAGCACTGCTGACCGTTGCCGGTGAACTGCGTGGTCCGCCTCTGC
AGCTGGATACCGGTCAGCTGCTGAAAATTGCAAAACGTGGTGGTGTTACCGCAGTTGAAGCAGTTCATGC
ATGGCGTAATGCACTGACCGGTGCACCGCTGAATCTGACACCGGAACAGGTTGTTGCAATTGCCAGCAAT
GGTGGTGGCAAACAGGCACTGGAAACCGTTCAGCGTCTGCTGCCGGTTCTGTGTCAGGCACATGGTCTGA
CCCCTGAACAGGTGGTGGCCATTGCAAGCAATAATGGCGGTAAACAAGCCCTGGAAACAGTGCAGCGCCT
GTTACCGGTGCTGTGCCAGGCCCATGGCTTAACTCCGGAACAGGTGGTAGCGATCGCATCAAATGGCGGA
GGTAAACAGGCCTTAGAAACCGTACAGCGCTTACTGCCGGTGTTATGCCAGGCGCACGGCCTGACGCCAG
AACAGGTAGTGGCAATCGCCTCAAATAATGGTGGAAAACAGGCGTTAGAGACAGTCCAGCGCCTGCTGCC
TGTATTATGTCAAGCCCATGGCGAAAACCTGTATTTTCAAGGCCTGACCCCAGAGCAAGTTGTTGCGATT
GCAAGTAACATTGGGGGTAAACAGGCACTTGAGACAGTTCAACGTTTACTGCCTGTACTGTGCCAAGCTC
ACGGTCTGACTCCGGAACAAGTCGTCGCGATTGCGAGTAATAACGGTGGCAAACAAGCATTAGAAACGGT
GCAACGCCTGCTGCCAGTTCTTTGCCAGGCTCACGGTTTAACCCCTGAGCAGGTTGTAGCTATTGCGAGT
CATGATGGTGGTAAGCAGGCGTTGGAAACTGTGCAAAGACTGCTGCCCGTGTTGTGCCAAGCACATGGTT
TAACCCCAGAACAAGTCGTAGCAATCGCAAGCAATCATGGTGGCAAGCAAGCGCTTGAAACAGTACAGCG
TTTATTACCGGTACTTTGTCAGGCCCACGGTCTTACACCAGAACAAGTTGTGGCCATAGCCAGTAACAAT
GGCGGAAAGCAGGCTCTGGAAACGGTACAACGTCTGTTACCTGTTCTGTGTCAAGCGCACGGAGAAAATT
TATACTTTCAGGGTTTAACACCTGAACAAGTAGTTGCCATTGCGTCAAATATCGGAGGCAAGCAGGCCTT
GGAGACAGTGCAGAGATTACTGCCAGTGTTGTGTCAGGCTCATGGCCTTACACCCGAGCAGGTCGTGGCA
ATTGCATCTAATGGTGGCGGTAAGCAAGCTTTAGAGACTGTTCAGAGACTGCTTCCTGTCCTGTGCCAGG
CACACGGACTTACGCCTGAGCAAGTGGTTGCAATCGCCTCTAACATCGGTGGTAAGCAAGCACTGGAAAC
TGTCCAACGCTTACTTCCGGTGCTTTGTCAAGCACACGGCTTAACGCCAGAGCAGGTCGTCGCCATAGCC
AGCAATATCGGTGGTAAACAGGCCCTTGAAACGGTCCAAAGACTTCTGCCGGTCCTTTGCCAAGCGCATG
GGCTGACACCTGAGCAGGTAGTCGCGATTGCCTCACATGACGGTGGGAAGCAGGCATTAGAAACAGTTCA
AAGATTATTACCAGTCCTGTGTCAGGCGCATGGGGAGAACTTGTATTTCCAGGGCTTAACCCCAGAGCAG
GTAGTTGCAATAGCATCCAACATTGGCGGAAAACAAGCGTTGGAAACGGTTCAGCGGTTATTGCCTGTTT
TGTGCCAGGCGCATGGTTTGACACCCGAGCAAGTGGTAGCCATAGCCTCAAATATAGGGGGTAAACAAGC
TTTGGAGACAGTACAACGGCTGCTTCCAGTTTTATGTCAGGCCCATGGATTGACGCCTGAACAAGTTGTC
GCTATCGCAAGTAATGGGGGTGGTAAACAAGCGCTTGAAACCGTTCAACGCCTTCTGCCTGTGCTTTGTC
AGGCACATGGATTAACACCCGAACAGGTTGTCGCGATAGCTTCAAACGGTGGTGGTCGTCCGGCACTGGA
AAGCATTGTTGCACAGCTGAGCCGTCCGGATCCGGCACTGGCAGCACTGACCAATGATCATCTGGTTGCA
CTGGCATGTCTGGGTGGTCGCCCTGCCCTGGATGCAGTTAAAAAAGGTCTGCCGCATGCACCGGCACTGA
TTAAACGTACCAATCGTCGTATTCCGGAACGTACCAGCCATCGTGTTGCAGATCATGCACAGGTTGTTCG
TGTTCTGGGTTTTTTTCAGTGTCATAGCCATCCGGCACAGGCATTTGATGATGCAATGACCCAGTTTGGT
ATGAGCGATTATAAAGATGATGATGATAAATAAGGTACCCTAATCATACCTGACCTCCATAGCAGAAAGT
CAAAAACCTCCGACCGGAGGCTTTTGACTTGAGGGGGATCCGCCC
