Features (pLannotate 1.2.2; 17 found; start..end, strand, type, name):
     19..528     +  CDS            avrBs3 (fragment): AVRB3_XANEU - Experimental evidence at protein level: Swiss-Prot protein existence level 1. Avirulence protein. Acts as a transcription factor in C.annuum plants. In susceptible plants lacking the Bs3 resistance gene induces expression of a number of genes, including genes homologous to a family of auxin-induced genes, alpha-expansin genes, pectate lyase, anthocyanidin glucoside rhamnosyl transferase and at least one transcription factor, UPA20. Their expression leads to plant hypertrophy in mesophyll cells, probably mainly mediated by UPA20 (PubMed:17962565). In resistant plants induces the h
    835..851     +  CDS            TEV site (fragment): tobacco etch virus (TEV) protease recognition and cleavage site
   2284..2568    +  CDS            avrBs3 (fragment): AVRB3_XANEU - Experimental evidence at protein level: Swiss-Prot protein existence level 1. Avirulence protein. Acts as a transcription factor in C.annuum plants. In susceptible plants lacking the Bs3 resistance gene induces expression of a number of genes, including genes homologous to a family of auxin-induced genes, alpha-expansin genes, pectate lyase, anthocyanidin glucoside rhamnosyl transferase and at least one transcription factor, UPA20. Their expression leads to plant hypertrophy in mesophyll cells, probably mainly mediated by UPA20 (PubMed:17962565). In resistant plants induces the h
   2630..2661    +  terminator     tonB terminator: bidirectional E. coli tonB-P14 transcription terminator
   2680..3493    -  CDS            KanR (fragment): aminoglycoside phosphotransferase; aph(3')-Ia; confers resistance to kanamycin in bacteria or G418 (Geneticin®) in eukaryotes
   3494..3588    -  promoter       cat promoter (fragment): promoter of the E. coli cat gene encoding chloramphenicol acetyltransferase
   3590..4248    -  CDS            pBBR1 Rep (fragment): replication protein for the broad-host-range plasmid pBBR1 from Bordetella bronchiseptica
   4249..4913    -  rep_origin     pBBR1 oriV (fragment): replication origin of the broad-host-range plasmid pBBR1 from Bordetella bronchiseptica; requires the pBBR1 Rep protein for replication
   4933..4979    -  terminator     rrnB T1 terminator: transcription terminator T1 from the E. coli rrnB gene
   5024..5647    -  CDS            TetR: tetracycline repressor TetR; tetR from transposon Tn10; TetR binds to the tetracycline operator tetO to inhibit transcription. This inhibition can be relieved by adding tetracycline or doxycycline.
   5666..5721    +  promoter       tetR/tetA promoters: tetR; overlapping promoters for bacterial tetR and tetA
   5765..5784    +  CDS            capTEV™ (fragment): composite tag for in vivo biotinylation, TEV protease cleavage, and 6xHis tagging
   5783..6490    +  CDS            TEV protease: tobacco etch virus protease (Kapust et al., 2001)
   6509..6571    -  rep_origin     pBBR1 oriV (fragment): replication origin of the broad-host-range plasmid pBBR1 from Bordetella bronchiseptica; requires the pBBR1 Rep protein for replication
   6577..6613    +  terminator     soxR terminator: bidirectional E. coli soxR transcription terminator
   6664..6685    +  misc_feature   BioBrick prefix: BioBrick prefix for parts that do not start with "ATG"
   6686..6710    +  promoter       J23119(SpeI) promoter (fragment): bacterial promoter (Registry of Standard Biological Parts BBa J23119) modified to end with an SpeI site
>Addgene plasmid #92018 | p5A1-Ti | addgene full sequence | sequence record 190014 | Addgene NGS Result
CATCACCATCATCACCATGTTGATCTGCGTACCCTGGGTTATAGCCAGCAGCAGCAAGAAAAAATCAAAC
CGAAAGTTCGTAGCACCGTTGCACAGCATCATGAAGCACTGGTTGGTCATGGTTTTACCCATGCACATAT
TGTTGCACTGAGCCAGCATCCGGCAGCACTGGGCACCGTTGCAGTTAAATATCAGGATATGATTGCAGCA
CTGCCGGAAGCAACCCATGAAGCAATTGTTGGTGTTGGTAAACAGTGGTCAGGTGCACGTGCCCTGGAAG
CACTGCTGACCGTTGCCGGTGAACTGCGTGGTCCGCCTCTGCAGCTGGATACCGGTCAGCTGCTGAAAAT
TGCAAAACGTGGTGGTGTTACCGCAGTTGAAGCAGTTCATGCATGGCGTAATGCACTGACCGGTGCACCG
CTGAATCTGACACCGGAACAGGTTGTTGCAATTGCCAGCAATGGTGGTGGCAAACAGGCACTGGAAACCG
TTCAGCGTCTGCTGCCGGTTCTGTGTCAGGCACATGGTCTGACCCCTGAACAGGTGGTGGCCATTGCAAG
CAATAATGGCGGTAAACAAGCCCTGGAAACAGTGCAGCGCCTGTTACCGGTGCTGTGCCAGGCCCATGGC
TTAACTCCGGAACAGGTGGTAGCGATCGCATCAAATGGCGGAGGTAAACAGGCCTTAGAAACCGTACAGC
GCTTACTGCCGGTGTTATGCCAGGCGCACGGCCTGACGCCAGAACAGGTAGTGGCAATCGCCTCAAATAA
TGGTGGAAAACAGGCGTTAGAGACAGTCCAGCGCCTGCTGCCTGTATTATGTCAAGCCCATGGCGAAAAC
CTGTATTTTCAAGGCCTGACCCCAGAGCAAGTTGTTGCGATTGCAAGTAACATTGGGGGTAAACAGGCAC
TTGAGACAGTTCAACGTTTACTGCCTGTACTGTGCCAAGCTCACGGTCTGACTCCGGAACAAGTCGTCGC
GATTGCGAGTAATAACGGTGGCAAACAAGCATTAGAAACGGTGCAACGCCTGCTGCCAGTTCTTTGCCAG
GCTCACGGTTTAACCCCTGAGCAGGTTGTAGCTATTGCGAGTCATGATGGTGGTAAGCAGGCGTTGGAAA
CTGTGCAAAGACTGCTGCCCGTGTTGTGCCAAGCACATGGTTTAACCCCAGAACAAGTCGTAGCAATCGC
AAGCAATCATGGTGGCAAGCAAGCGCTTGAAACAGTACAGCGTTTATTACCGGTACTTTGTCAGGCCCAC
GGTCTTACACCAGAACAAGTTGTGGCCATAGCCAGTAACAATGGCGGAAAGCAGGCTCTGGAAACGGTAC
AACGTCTGTTACCTGTTCTGTGTCAAGCGCACGGAGAAAATTTATACTTTCAGGGTTTAACACCTGAACA
AGTAGTTGCCATTGCGTCAAATATCGGAGGCAAGCAGGCCTTGGAGACAGTGCAGAGATTACTGCCAGTG
TTGTGTCAGGCTCATGGCCTTACACCCGAGCAGGTCGTGGCAATTGCATCTAATGGTGGCGGTAAGCAAG
CTTTAGAGACTGTTCAGAGACTGCTTCCTGTCCTGTGCCAGGCACACGGACTTACGCCTGAGCAAGTGGT
TGCAATCGCCTCTAACATCGGTGGTAAGCAAGCACTGGAAACTGTCCAACGCTTACTTCCGGTGCTTTGT
CAAGCACACGGCTTAACGCCAGAGCAGGTCGTCGCCATAGCCAGCAATATCGGTGGTAAACAGGCCCTTG
AAACGGTCCAAAGACTTCTGCCGGTCCTTTGCCAAGCGCATGGGCTGACACCTGAGCAGGTAGTCGCGAT
TGCCTCACATGACGGTGGGAAGCAGGCATTAGAAACAGTTCAAAGATTATTACCAGTCCTGTGTCAGGCG
CATGGGGAGAACTTGTATTTCCAGGGCTTAACCCCAGAGCAGGTAGTTGCAATAGCATCCAACATTGGCG
GAAAACAAGCGTTGGAAACGGTTCAGCGGTTATTGCCTGTTTTGTGCCAGGCGCATGGTTTGACACCCGA
GCAAGTGGTAGCCATAGCCTCAAATATAGGGGGTAAACAAGCTTTGGAGACAGTACAACGGCTGCTTCCA
GTTTTATGTCAGGCCCATGGATTGACGCCTGAACAAGTTGTCGCTATCGCAAGTAATGGGGGTGGTAAAC
AAGCGCTTGAAACCGTTCAACGCCTTCTGCCTGTGCTTTGTCAGGCACATGGATTAACACCCGAACAGGT
TGTCGCGATAGCTTCAAACGGTGGTGGTCGTCCGGCACTGGAAAGCATTGTTGCACAGCTGAGCCGTCCG
GATCCGGCACTGGCAGCACTGACCAATGATCATCTGGTTGCACTGGCATGTCTGGGTGGTCGCCCTGCCC
TGGATGCAGTTAAAAAAGGTCTGCCGCATGCACCGGCACTGATTAAACGTACCAATCGTCGTATTCCGGA
ACGTACCAGCCATCGTGTTGCAGATCATGCACAGGTTGTTCGTGTTCTGGGTTTTTTTCAGTGTCATAGC
CATCCGGCACAGGCATTTGATGATGCAATGACCCAGTTTGGTATGAGCGATTATAAAGATGATGATGATA
AATAAGGTACCCTAATCATACCTGACCTCCATAGCAGAAAGTCAAAAACCTCCGACCGGAGGCTTTTGAC
TTGAGGGGGATCCGCCCTCAGAAAAACTCATCGAGCATCAAGTGAAACTGCAATTTATTCATATCAGGAT
TATCAATACCATATTTTTGAAAAAGCCGTTTCTGTAATGAAGGAGAAAACTCACCGAGGCAGTTCCATAG
GATGGCAAGATCCTGGTATCGGTCTGCGATTCCGACTCGTCCAACATCAATACAACCTATTAATTTCCCC
TCGTCAAAAATAAGGTTATCAAGTGAGAAATCACCATGAGTGACGACTGAATCCGGTGAGAATGGCAAAA
GCTTATGCATTTCTTTCCAGACTTGTTCAACAGGCCAGCCATTACGCTCGTCATCAAAATCACTCGCACC
AACCAAACCGTTATTCATTCGTGATTGCGCCTGAGCGAGACGAAATACGCGATCGCCGTTAAAAGGACAA
TTACAAACAGGAATCGAATGCAACCGGCGCAGGAACACTGCCAGCGCATCAACAATATTTTCACCTGAAT
CAGGATATTCTTCTAATACCTGGAATGCTGTTTTCCCTGGGATCGCAGTGGTGAGTAACCATGCATCATC
AGGAGTACGGATAAAATGCTTGATGGTCGGAAGAGGCATAAATTCCGTCAGCCAGTTTAGCCTGACCATC
TCATCTGTAACATCATTGGCAACGCTACCTTTGCCATGTTTCAGAAACAACTCTGGCGCATCGGGCTTCC
CATACAATCGATAGATTGTCGCACCTGATTGCCCGACATTATCGCGAGCCCATTTATACCCATATAAATC
AGCATCCATGTTGGAATTTAATCGCGGCCTCGAGCAAGACGTTTCCCGTTGAATATGGCTCATTTTAGCT
TCCTTAGCTCCTGAAAATCTCGATAACTCAAAAAATACGCCCGGTAGTGATCTTATTTCATTATGGTGAA
AGTTGGAACCTCTTACGTACGGCGCGGCAGCGTGACCCGTGTCGGCGGCTCCAACGGCTCGCCATCGTCC
AGAAAACACGGCTCATCGGGCATCGGCAGGCGCTGCTGCCCGCGTCGTTCCCATTCCTCCGTTTCGGTCA
AGGCTGGCAGGTCTGGTTCCATGCCCGGAATGCCGGGCTGGCTGGGCGGCTCCTCGCCGGGGCCGGTCGG
TAGTTGCTGCTCGCCCGGATACAGGGTCGGGATGCGGCGCAGGTCGCCATGCCCCAACAGCGATTCGTCC
TGGTCGTCGTGATCAACCACCACGGCGGCACTGAACACCGACAGGCGCAACTGGTCGCGGGGCTGGCCCC
ACGCCACGCGGTCATTGACCACGTAGGCCGACACGGTGCCGGGGCCGTTGAGCTTCACGACGGAGATCCA
GCGCTCGGCCACCAAGTCCTTGACTGCGTATTGGACCGTCCGCAAAGAACGTCCGATGAGCTTGGAAAGT
GTCTTCTGGCTGACCACCACGGCGTTCTGGTGGCCCATCTGCGCCACGAGGTGATGCAGCAGCATTGCCG
CCGTGGGTTTCCTCGCAATAAGCCCGGCCCACGCCTCATGCGCTTTGCGTTCCGTTTGCACCCAGTGACC
GGGCTTGTTCTTGGCTTGAATGCCGATTTCTCTGGACTGCGTGGCCATGCTTATCTCCATGCGGTAGGGG
TGCCGCACGGTTGCGGCACCATGCGCAATCAGCTGCAACTTTTCGGCAGCGCGACAACAATTATGCGTTG
CGTAAAAGTGGCAGTCAATTACAGATTTTCTTTAACCTACGCAATGAGCTATTGCGGGGGGTGCCGCAAT
GAGCTGTTGCGTACCCCCCTTTTTTAAGTTGTTGATTTTTAAGTCTTTCGCATTTCGCCCTATATCTAGT
TCTTTGGTGCCCAAAGAAGGGCACCCCTGCGGGGTTCCCCCACGCCTTCGGCGCGGCTCCCCCTCCGGCA
AAAAGTGGCCCCTCCGGGGCTTGTTGATCGACTGCGCGGCCTTCGGCCTTGCCCAAGGTGGCGCTGCCCC
CTTGGAACCCCCGCACTCGCCGCCGTGAGGCTCGGGGGGCAGGCGGGCGGGCTTCGCCCTTCGACTGCCC
CCACTCGCATAGGCTTGGGTCGTTCCAGGCGCGTCAAGGCCAAGCCGCTGCGCGGTCGCTGCGCGAGCCT
TGACCCGCCTTCCACTTGGTGTCCAACCGGCAAGCGAAGCGCGCAGGCCGCAGGCCGGAGGCTTTTCCCC
AGAGAAAATTAAAAAAATTGATGGGGCAAGGCCGCAGGCCGCGCAGTTGGAGCCGGTGGGTATGTGGTCG
AAGGCTGGGTAGCGTTCACCGACAAACAACAGATAAAACGAAAGGCCCAGTCTTTCGACTGAGCCTTTCG
TTTTATTTGATGCCTGGCTCTAGTAGTGATCTACACTAGCACTATCAGTGTTATTAAGACCCACTTTCAC
ATTTAAGTTGTTTTTCTAATCCGCATATGATCAATTCAAGGCCGAATAAGAAGGCTGGCTCTGCACCTTG
GTGATCAAATAATTCGATAGCTTGTCGTAATAATGGCGGCATACTATCAGTAGTAGGTGTTTCCCTTTCT
TCTTTAGCGACTTGATGCTCTTGATCTTCCAATACGCAACCTAAAGTAAAATGCCCCACAGCGCTGAGTG
CATATAATGCATTCTCTAGTGAAAAACCTTGTTGGCATAAAAAGGCTAATTGATTTTCGAGAGTTTCATA
CTGTTTTTCTGTAGGCCGTGTACCTAAATGTACTTTTGCTCCATCGCGATGACTTAGTAAAGCACATCTA
AAACTTTTAGCGTTATTACGTAAAAAATCTTGCCAGCTTTCCCCTTCTAAAGGGCAAAAGTGAGTATGGT
GCCTATCTAACATCTCAATGGCTAAGGCGTCGAGCAAAGCCCGCTTATTTTTTACATGCCAATACAATGT
AGGCTGCTCTACACCTAGCTTCTGGGCGAGTTTACGGGTTGTTAAACCTTCGATTCCGACCTCATTAAGC
AGCTCTAATGCGCTGTTAATCACTTTACTTTTATCTAATCTAGACATCATTAATTCCTAATTTTTGTTGA
CACTCTATCGTTGATAGAGTTATTTTACCACTCCCTATCAGTGATAGAGAAAAGAATTCAAAAGATCTTT
TAAGAAGGAGATATACATATGCATCATCATCATCATCATCATGGAGAAAGCTTGTTTAAGGGGCCGCGTG
ATTACAACCCGATATCGAGCACCATTTGTCATTTGACGAATGAATCTGATGGGCACACAACATCGTTGTA
TGGTATTGGATTTGGTCCCTTCATCATTACAAACAAGCACTTGTTTAGAAGAAATAATGGAACACTGTTG
GTCCAATCACTACATGGTGTATTCAAGGTCAAGAACACCACGACTTTGCAACAACACCTCATTGATGGGA
GGGACATGATAATTATTCGCATGCCTAAGGATTTCCCACCATTTCCTCAAAAGCTGAAATTTAGAGAGCC
ACAAAGGGAAGAGCGCATATGTCTTGTGACAACCAACTTCCAAACTAAGAGCATGTCTAGCATGGTGTCA
GACACTAGTTGCACATTCCCTTCATCTGATGGCATATTCTGGAAGCATTGGATTCAAACCAAGGATGGGC
AGGCGGGCAGTCCATTAGTATCAACTAGAGATGGGTTCATTGTTGGTATACACTCAGCATCGAATTTCAC
CAACACAAACAATTATTTCACAAGCGTGCCGAAAAACTTCATGGAATTGTTGACAAATCAGGAGGCGCAG
CAGTGGGTTAGTGGTTGGCGATTAAATGCTGACTCAGTATTGTGGGGGGGCCATAAAGTTTTCATGGTGA
AACCTGAAGAGCCTTTTCAGCCAGTTAAGGAAGCGACTCAACTCATGAATCGTCGTCGCCGTCGCTAAGT
CCATCAGCTTGTCCAGCAGGGTTGTCCACGGGCCGAGCGAAGCGAGCCAGCCGGTGGCCGCGGAACAAAA
CTAAAGCGCCACAAGGGCGCTTTAGTTTGTTTTCAGTCCAGTTACGCTGGAGTCTGAGGCTCGTCCTGAA
TGATATCAAGCTTGAATTCGCGGCCGCTTCTAGAGTTGACAGCTAGCTCAGTCCTAGGTACTGTGCTAGC
TACTAGATATCGCTCAATACTGACCAAGGAGGTATCTACAATG
